Addgene plasmid #82416: LentiCRISPRv2GFP
Purpose: 3rd generation lentiviral vector expressing GFP alongside Cas9 and an sgRNA cloning site
Depositing lab: David Feldser. Depositing organization: University of Pennsylvania. Publication: Systematic in vivo inactivation of chromatin regulating enzymes identifies Setd2 as a potent tumor suppressor in lung adenocarcinoma. Walter DM, Venancio OS, Buza EL, Tobias JW, Deshpande C, Gudiel AA, Kim-Kiselak C, Cicchini M, Yates TJ, Feldser DM. Cancer Res. 2017 Feb 15. pii: canres.2159.2016. doi: 10.1158/0008-5472.CAN-16-2159. PubMed 28202515.
Backbone
  Vector backbone: lentiCRISPR v2
  Backbone manufacturer: Feng Zhang
  Total vector size (bp): 13129
  Modifications to backbone: Cloned in GFP to replace Puro resistance
  Vector type: Lentiviral, CRISPR
Growth in bacteria
  Bacterial resistance: Ampicillin, 100 μg/mL
  Growth temperature: 37°C
  Growth strain: NEB Stable
  Copy number: Unknown
Gene/Insert
  Gene/Insert name: GFP (alt name: EGFP)
  Species: Aequorea victoria
  Insert size (bp): 720
  Promoter: EFS (P2A)
  Cloning method: Gibson Cloning
  Sequencing primers: 5′ ATGGTGTCTAAGGGCGAAGA
Terms and licenses: Academic/Nonprofit Terms; Industry Terms: Not Available to Industry
Depositor comments: sgRNA of choice is cloned into vector using Golden Gate assembly, with BsmBI restriction enzyme (as per resource information on Addgene plasmid #52961 by Feng Zhang). Note: This plasmid does not contain a 2KB stuffer sequence between the BsmBI sites. sgRNA sequencing primer is as follows: 5'-TACGTGACGTAGAAAGTA
How to cite: LentiCRISPRv2GFP was a gift from David Feldser (Addgene plasmid # 82416 ; http://n2t.net/addgene:82416 ; RRID:Addgene_82416)
