[The description below was written by a language model from this plasmid's Addgene catalogue record and pLannotate feature annotations shown in this document.]
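Description:
LentiCRISPRv2GFP is a third-generation, self-inactivating lentiviral CRISPR vector of about 13.1 kb. It derives from lentiCRISPR v2, with the puromycin resistance gene replaced by EGFP so that transduced cells are identified by fluorescence rather than by drug selection. In bacteria it is maintained through a high-copy ColE1/pUC-type origin and selected with ampicillin (AmpR). An f1 origin is also present, along with an SV40 promoter/EM7-driven BleoR cassette with an SV40 poly(A) signal that lies outside the LTRs. The record recommends a recombination-reduced E. coli strain, as is common for LTR-containing plasmids.

The viral genome is transcribed in packaging cells from a CMV enhancer/promoter fused to a truncated 5' LTR. It carries the HIV-1 Ψ packaging signal with a partial gag sequence, the RRE for Rev-dependent nuclear export, and a cPPT/CTS, and it ends in a ΔU3 3' LTR followed by a bGH poly(A) signal. Two expression units sit between these elements. A human U6 Pol III promoter drives the S. pyogenes guide RNA scaffold, and the spacer is inserted upstream of the scaffold by Golden Gate assembly at BsmBI sites. The depositor notes that this version lacks the roughly 2 kb stuffer normally found between those sites. Downstream, the EF-1α core (EFS) promoter drives S. pyogenes Cas9 linked to EGFP through a P2A peptide, so both proteins come from one transcript, and a WPRE enhances its expression.

The vector delivers Cas9, a chosen sgRNA and a GFP marker from a single virus for gene knockout. The associated publication used it for in vivo inactivation of chromatin-regulating genes in a lung adenocarcinoma model.
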