Features (pLannotate 1.2.2; 33 found; start..end, strand, type, name):
     41..370     -  promoter       SV40 promoter: SV40 enhancer and early promoter
    384..812     -  rep_origin     f1 ori (sequence partly withheld): f1 bacteriophage origin of replication; arrow indicates direction of (+) strand synthesis
    833..854     -  promoter       SV40 promoter (fragment): SV40 enhancer and early promoter
    858..1082    -  polyA_signal   bGH poly(A) signal: bovine growth hormone polyadenylation signal
   1114..1347    -  LTR            3' LTR (ΔU3): self-inactivating 3' long terminal repeat (LTR) from HIV-1
   1349..1368    -  misc_feature   cPPT/CTS (fragment): central polypurine tract and central termination sequence of HIV-1
   1419..2007    -  misc_feature   WPRE: woodchuck hepatitis virus posttranscriptional regulatory element
   2026..2742    -  CDS            EGFP: EGFP is a basic (constitutively fluorescent) green fluorescent protein published in 1996, derived from Aequorea victoria. It is reported to be a rapidly-maturing weak dimer with moderate acid sensitivity.
   2881..6984    -  CDS            Cas9: Cas9 (Csn1) endonuclease from the Streptococcus pyogenes Type II CRISPR/Cas system generates RNA-guided double strand breaks in DNA
   7009..7220    -  promoter       EF-1α core promoter: core promoter for human elongation factor EF-1α
   7246..7264    -  CDS            small t antigen (fragment): SV40 (simian virus 40) small t antigen
   7282..7357    -  misc_RNA       gRNA scaffold: guide RNA scaffold for the Streptococcus pyogenes CRISPR/Cas9 system
   7382..7622    -  promoter       U6 promoter: RNA polymerase III promoter for human U6 snRNA
   7673..7790    -  misc_feature   cPPT/CTS: central polypurine tract and central termination sequence of HIV-1
   7840..7940    -  CDS            Rev (fragment): human immunodeficiency virus 1 (HIV-1) Rev protein; rev; enhances nuclear export of unspliced and incompletely spliced viral mRNAs
   8317..8550    -  misc_feature   RRE: The Rev response element (RRE) of HIV-1 allows for Rev-dependent mRNA export from the nucleus to the cytoplasm.
   8696..9059    -  CDS            HIV-1 gag (fragment): gag protein from human immunodeficiency virus 1; gag
   9043..9168    -  misc_feature   HIV-1 Ψ: packaging signal of human immunodeficiency virus type 1
   9215..9395    -  LTR            5' LTR (truncated): truncated 5' long terminal repeat (LTR) from HIV-1
   9413..9612    -  promoter       CMV promoter: human cytomegalovirus (CMV) immediate early promoter
   9613..9992    -  enhancer       CMV enhancer: human cytomegalovirus immediate early enhancer
  10147..10199   +  misc_feature   bom (fragment): basis of mobility region from pBR322
  10258..10362   +  promoter       AmpR promoter: bla
  10363..11223   +  CDS            AmpR: β-lactamase; bla; confers resistance to ampicillin, carbenicillin, and related antibiotics
  11394..11982   +  rep_origin     ori: high-copy-number ColE1/pMB1/pBR322/pUC origin of replication
  12165..12257   +  CDS            lacI (fragment): lac repressor; lacI; The lac repressor binds to the lac operator to inhibit transcription in E. coli. This inhibition can be relieved by adding lactose or isopropyl-β-D-thiogalactopyranoside (IPTG).
  12270..12291   +  protein_bind   CAP binding site: CAP binding activates transcription in the presence of cAMP. E. coli catabolite activator protein
  12306..12336   +  promoter       lac promoter: promoter for the E. coli lac operon
  12340..12362   +  protein_bind   lac operator (fragment): The lac repressor binds to the lac operator to inhibit transcription in E. coli. This inhibition can be relieved by adding lactose or isopropyl-β-D-thiogalactopyranoside (IPTG). lac repressor encoded by lacI
  12433..12554   -  polyA_signal   SV40 poly(A) signal: SV40 polyadenylation signal
  12549..12674   -  CDS            ble (fragment): BLE_KLEPN - Experimental evidence at protein level: Swiss-Prot protein existence level 1. Binding protein with a strong affinity to the bleomycin family of antibiotics. Binds to CL990; an antimitotic-antibiotic compound. From Klebsiella pneumoniae.
  12684..13058   -  CDS            BleoR: antibiotic-binding protein; Sh ble from Streptoalloteichus hindustanus; confers resistance to bleomycin, phleomycin, and Zeocin™
  13077..13124   -  promoter       EM7 promoter: synthetic bacterial promoter&nbsp
>Addgene plasmid #82416 | LentiCRISPRv2GFP | addgene full sequence | sequence record 364369 | Addgene NGS Result
GATCAGATCCGAAAATGGATATACAAGCTCCCGGGAGCTTTTTGCAAAAGCCTAGGCCTCCAAAAAAGCC
TCCTCACTACTTCTGGAATAGCTCAGAGGCAGAGGCGGCCTCGGCCTCTGCATAAATAAAAAAAATTAGT
CAGCCATGGGGCGGAGAATGGGCGGAACTGGGCGGAGTTAGGGGCGGGATGGGCGGAGTTAGGGGCGGGA
CTATGGTTGCTGACTAATTGAGATGCATGCTTTGCATACTTCTGCCTGCTGGGGAGCCTGGGGACTTTCC
ACACCTGGTTGCTGACTAATTGAGATGCATGCTTTGCATACTTCTGCCTGCTGGGGAGCCTGGGGACTTT
CCACACCCTAACTGACACACATTCCACAGAATTAATTCGCGTTAAATTTTTGTTAAATCAGCTCATTTTT
TAACCAATAGGCCGAAATCGGCAAAATCCCTTATAAATCAAAAGAATAGACCGAGATAGGGT
[37 nt withheld, positions 483-519]
AAAGAACGTGGACTCCAACGTCAAAGG
[49 nt withheld, positions 547-595]
T
[91 nt withheld, positions 597-687]
G
[124 nt withheld, positions 689-812]
GGGGATACCCCCTAGAGCCCCAGCTGGTTCTTTCCGCCTCAGAAGCCATAGAGCCCACCGCATCCCCAGC
ATGCCTGCTATTGTCTTCCCAATCCTCCCCCTTGCTGTCCTGCCCCACCCCACCCCCCAGAATAGAATGA
CACCTACTCAGACAATGCGATGCAATTTCCTCATTTTATTAGGAAAGGACAGTGGGAGTGGCACCTTCCA
GGGTCAAGGAAGGCACGGGGGAGGGGCAAACAACAGATGGCTGGCAACTAGAAGGCACAGTCGAGGCTGA
TCAGCGGGTTTAAACGGGCCCTGCTAGAGATTTTCCACACTGACTAAAAGGGTCTGAGGGATCTCTAGTT
ACCAGAGTCACACAACAGACGGGCACACACTACTTGAAGCACTCAAGGCAAGCTTTATTGAGGCTTAAGC
AGTGGGTTCCCTAGTTAGCCAGAGAGCTCCCAGGCTCAGATCTGGTCTAACCAGAGAGACCCAGTACAAG
CAAAAAGCAGATCTTGTCTTCGTTGGGAGTGAATTAGCCCTTCCAGTCCCCCCTTTTCTTTTAAAAAGTG
GCTAAGATCTACAGCTGCCTTGTAAGTCATTGGTCTTAAAGTCGACGCGGGGAGGCGGCCCAAAGGGAGA
TCCGACTCGTCTGAGGGCGAAGGCGAAGACGCGGAAGAGGCCGCAGAGCCGGCAGCAGGCCGCGGGAAGG
AAGGTCCGCTGGATTGAGGGCCGAAGGGACGTAGCAGAAGGACGTCCCGCGCAGAATCCAGGTGGCAACA
CAGGCGAGCAGCCAAGGAAAGGACGATGATTTCCCCGACAACACCACGGAATTGTCAGTGCCCAACAGCC
GAGCCCCTGTCCAGCAGCGGGCAAGGCAGGCGGCGATGAGTTCCGCCGTGGCAATAGGGAGGGGGAAAGC
GAAAGTCCCGGAAAGGAGCTGACAGGTGGTGGCAATGCCCCAACCAGTGGGGGTTGCGTCAGCAAACACA
GTGCACACCACGCCACGTTGCCTGACAACGGGCCACAACTCCTCATAAAGAGACAGCAACCAGGATTTAT
ACAAGGAGGAGAAAATGAAAGCCATACGGGAAGCAATAGCATGATACAAAGGCATTAAAGCAGCGTATCC
ACATAGCGTAAAAGGAGCAACATAGTTAAGAATACCAGTCAATCTTTCACAAATTTTGTAATCCAGAGGT
TGATTGTCGACTTAACGCGTTTACTTGTACAGCTCGTCCATGCCGAGAGTGATCCCGGCGGCGGTCACGA
ACTCCAGCAGGACCATGTGATCGCGCTTCTCGTTGGGGTCTTTGCTCAGGGCGGACTGGGTGCTCAGGTA
GTGGTTGTCGGGCAGCAGCACGGGGCCGTCGCCGATGGGGGTGTTCTGCTGGTAGTGGTCGGCGAGCTGC
ACGCTGCCGTCCTCGATGTTGTGGCGGATCTTGAAGTTCACCTTGATGCCGTTCTTCTGCTTGTCGGCCA
TGATATAGACGTTGTGGCTGTTGTAGTTGTACTCCAGCTTGTGCCCCAGGATGTTGCCGTCCTCCTTGAA
GTCGATGCCCTTCAGCTCGATGCGGTTCACCAGGGTGTCGCCCTCGAACTTCACCTCGGCGCGGGTCTTG
TAGTTGCCGTCGTCCTTGAAGAAGATGGTGCGCTCCTGGACGTAGCCTTCGGGCATGGCGGACTTGAAGA
AGTCGTGCTGCTTCATGTGGTCGGGGTAGCGGCTGAAGCACTGCACGCCGTAGGTCAGGGTGGTCACGAG
GGTGGGCCAGGGCACGGGCAGCTTGCCGGTGGTGCAGATGAACTTCAGGGTCAGCTTGCCGTAGGTGGCA
TCGCCCTCGCCCTCGCCGGACACGCTGAACTTGTGGCCGTTTACGTCGCCGTCCAGCTCGACCAGGATGG
GCACCACCCCGGTGAACAGCTCTTCGCCCTTAGACACCATCGGTCCAGGATTCTCTTCGACATCTCCGGC
TTGTTTCAGCAGAGAGAAGTTTGTTGCGCCGGATCCCTTATCGTCATCGTCTTTGTAATCTTTCTTCTTC
TTAGCCTGTCCAGCCTTCTTTGTGGCGGCAGGTCGCTTGTCGCCTCCCAGCTGAGACAGGTCGATCCGTG
TCTCGTACAGGCCGGTGATGCTCTGGTGGATCAGGGTGGCGTCCAGCACCTCTTTGGTGCTGGTGTACCT
CTTCCGGTCGATGGTGGTGTCAAAGTACTTGAAGGCGGCAGGGGCTCCCAGATTGGTCAGGGTAAACAGG
TGGATGATATTCTCGGCCTGCTCTCTGATGGGCTTATCCCGGTGCTTGTTGTAGGCGGACAGCACTTTGT
CCAGATTAGCGTCGGCCAGGATCACTCTCTTGGAGAACTCGCTGATCTGCTCGATGATCTCGTCCAGGTA
GTGCTTGTGCTGTTCCACAAACAGCTGTTTCTGCTCATTATCCTCGGGGGAGCCCTTCAGCTTCTCATAG
TGGCTGGCCAGGTACAGGAAGTTCACATATTTGGAGGGCAGGGCCAGTTCGTTTCCCTTCTGCAGTTCGC
CGGCAGAGGCCAGCATTCTCTTCCGGCCGTTTTCCAGCTCGAACAGGGAGTACTTAGGCAGCTTGATGAT
CAGGTCCTTTTTCACTTCTTTGTAGCCCTTGGCTTCCAGAAAGTCGATGGGATTCTTCTCGAAGCTGCTT
CTTTCCATGATGGTGATCCCCAGCAGCTCTTTCACACTCTTCAGTTTCTTGGACTTGCCCTTTTCCACTT
TGGCCACCACCAGCACAGAATAGGCCACGGTGGGGCTGTCGAAGCCGCCGTACTTCTTAGGGTCCCAGTC
CTTCTTTCTGGCGATCAGCTTATCGCTGTTCCTCTTGGGCAGGATAGACTCTTTGCTGAAGCCGCCTGTC
TGCACCTCGGTCTTTTTCACGATATTCACTTGGGGCATGCTCAGCACTTTCCGCACGGTGGCAAAATCCC
GGCCCTTATCCCACACGATCTCCCCGGTTTCGCCGTTTGTCTCGATCAGAGGCCGCTTCCGGATCTCGCC
GTTGGCCAGGGTAATCTCGGTCTTGAAAAAGTTCATGATGTTGCTGTAGAAGAAGTACTTGGCGGTAGCC
TTGCCGATTTCCTGCTCGCTCTTGGCGATCATCTTCCGCACGTCGTACACCTTGTAGTCGCCGTACACGA
ACTCGCTTTCCAGCTTAGGGTACTTTTTGATCAGGGCGGTTCCCACGACGGCGTTCAGGTAGGCGTCGTG
GGCGTGGTGGTAGTTGTTGATCTCGCGCACTTTGTAAAACTGGAAATCCTTCCGGAAATCGGACACCAGC
TTGGACTTCAGGGTGATCACTTTCACTTCCCGGATCAGCTTGTCATTCTCGTCGTACTTAGTGTTCATCC
GGGAGTCCAGGATCTGTGCCACGTGCTTTGTGATCTGCCGGGTTTCCACCAGCTGTCTCTTGATGAAGCC
GGCCTTATCCAGTTCGCTCAGGCCGCCTCTCTCGGCCTTGGTCAGATTGTCGAACTTTCTCTGGGTAATC
AGCTTGGCGTTCAGCAGCTGCCGCCAGTAGTTCTTCATCTTCTTCACGACCTCTTCGGAGGGCACGTTGT
CGCTCTTGCCCCGGTTCTTGTCGCTTCTGGTCAGCACCTTGTTGTCGATGGAGTCGTCCTTCAGAAAGCT
CTGAGGCACGATATGGTCCACATCGTAGTCGGACAGCCGGTTGATGTCCAGTTCCTGGTCCACGTACATA
TCCCGCCCATTCTGCAGGTAGTACAGGTACAGCTTCTCGTTCTGCAGCTGGGTGTTTTCCACGGGGTGTT
CTTTCAGGATCTGGCTGCCCAGCTCTTTGATGCCCTCTTCGATCCGCTTCATTCTCTCGCGGCTGTTCTT
CTGTCCCTTCTGGGTGGTCTGGTTCTCTCTGGCCATTTCGATCACGATGTTCTCGGGCTTGTGCCGGCCC
ATCACTTTCACGAGCTCGTCCACCACCTTCACTGTCTGCAGGATGCCCTTCTTAATGGCGGGGCTGCCGG
CCAGATTGGCAATGTGCTCGTGCAGGCTATCGCCCTGGCCGGACACCTGGGCTTTCTGGATGTCCTCTTT
AAAGGTCAGGCTGTCGTCGTGGATCAGCTGCATGAAGTTTCTGTTGGCGAAGCCGTCGGACTTCAGGAAA
TCCAGGATTGTCTTGCCGGACTGCTTGTCCCGGATGCCGTTGATCAGCTTCCGGCTCAGCCTGCCCCAGC
CGGTGTATCTCCGCCGCTTCAGCTGCTTCATCACTTTGTCGTCGAACAGGTGGGCATAGGTTTTCAGCCG
TTCCTCGATCATCTCTCTGTCCTCAAACAGTGTCAGGGTCAGCACGATATCTTCCAGAATGTCCTCGTTT
TCCTCATTGTCCAGGAAGTCCTTGTCCTTGATAATTTTCAGCAGATCGTGGTATGTGCCCAGGGAGGCGT
TGAACCGATCTTCCACGCCGGAGATTTCCACGGAGTCGAAGCACTCGATTTTCTTGAAGTAGTCCTCTTT
CAGCTGCTTCACGGTCACTTTCCGGTTGGTCTTGAACAGCAGGTCCACGATGGCCTTTTTCTGCTCGCCG
CTCAGGAAGGCGGGCTTTCTCATTCCCTCGGTCACGTATTTCACTTTGGTCAGCTCGTTATACACGGTGA
AGTACTCGTACAGCAGGCTGTGCTTGGGCAGCACCTTCTCGTTGGGCAGGTTCTTATCGAAGTTGGTCAT
CCGCTCGATGAAGCTCTGGGCGGAAGCGCCCTTGTCCACCACTTCCTCGAAGTTCCAGGGGGTGATGGTT
TCCTCGCTCTTTCTGGTCATCCAGGCGAATCTGCTGTTTCCCCTGGCCAGAGGGCCCACGTAGTAGGGGA
TGCGGAAGGTCAGGATCTTCTCGATCTTTTCCCGGTTGTCCTTCAGGAATGGGTAAAAATCTTCCTGCCG
CCGCAGAATGGCGTGCAGCTCTCCCAGGTGGATCTGGTGGGGGATGCTGCCGTTGTCGAAGGTCCGCTGC
TTCCGCAGCAGGTCCTCTCTGTTCAGCTTCACGAGCAGTTCCTCGGTGCCGTCCATCTTTTCCAGGATGG
GCTTGATGAACTTGTAGAACTCTTCCTGGCTGGCTCCGCCGTCAATGTAGCCGGCGTAGCCGTTCTTGCT
CTGGTCGAAGAAAATCTCTTTGTACTTCTCAGGCAGCTGCTGCCGCACGAGAGCTTTCAGCAGGGTCAGG
TCCTGGTGGTGCTCGTCGTATCTCTTGATCATAGAGGCGCTCAGGGGGGCCTTGGTGATCTCGGTGTTCA
CTCTCAGGATGTCGCTCAGCAGGATGGCGTCGGACAGGTTCTTGGCGGCCAGAAACAGGTCGGCGTACTG
GTCGCCGATCTGGGCCAGCAGGTTGTCCAGGTCGTCGTCGTAGGTGTCCTTGCTCAGCTGCAGTTTGGCA
TCCTCGGCCAGGTCGAAGTTGCTCTTGAAGTTGGGGGTCAGGCCCAGGCTCAGGGCAATCAGGTTTCCGA
ACAGGCCATTCTTCTTCTCGCCGGGCAGCTGGGCGATCAGATTTTCCAGCCGTCTGCTCTTGCTCAGTCT
GGCAGACAGGATGGCCTTGGCGTCCACGCCGCTGGCGTTGATGGGGTTTTCCTCGAACAGCTGGTTGTAG
GTCTGCACCAGCTGGATGAACAGCTTGTCCACGTCGCTGTTGTCGGGGTTCAGGTCGCCCTCGATCAGGA
AGTGGCCCCGGAACTTGATCATGTGGGCCAGGGCCAGATAGATCAGCCGCAGGTCGGCCTTGTCGGTGCT
GTCCACCAGTTTCTTTCTCAGGTGGTAGATGGTGGGGTACTTCTCGTGGTAGGCCACCTCGTCCACGATG
TTGCCGAAGATGGGGTGCCGCTCGTGCTTCTTATCCTCTTCCACCAGGAAGGACTCTTCCAGTCTGTGGA
AGAAGCTGTCGTCCACCTTGGCCATCTCGTTGCTGAAGATCTCTTGCAGATAGCAGATCCGGTTCTTCCG
TCTGGTGTATCTTCTTCTGGCGGTTCTCTTCAGCCGGGTGGCCTCGGCTGTTTCGCCGCTGTCGAACAGC
AGGGCTCCGATCAGGTTCTTCTTGATGCTGTGCCGGTCGGTGTTGCCCAGCACCTTGAATTTCTTGCTGG
GCACCTTGTACTCGTCGGTGATCACGGCCCAGCCCACAGAGTTGGTGCCGATGTCCAGGCCGATGCTGTA
CTTCTTGTCCATGGTGGCAGCGCTCTAGAACCGGTCCTGTGTTCTGGCGGCAAACCCGTTGCGAAAAAGA
ACGTTCACGGCGACTACTGCACTTATATACGGTTCTCCCCCACCCTCGGGAAAAAGGCGGAGCCAGTACA
CGACATCACTTTCCCAGTTTACCCCGCGCCACCTTCTCTAGGCACCGGATCAATTGCCGACCCCTCCCCC
CAACTTCTCGGGGACTGTGGGCGATGTGCGCTCTGCCCACTGACGGGCACCGGAGCCAATTCCCACTCCT
TTCAAGACCTAGCTAGCGAATTCAAAAAAGCACCGACTCGGTGCCACTTTTTCAAGTTGATAACGGACTA
GCCTTATTTTAACTTGCTATTTCTAGCTCTAAAACAGAGACGTCCGTCTCCGGTGTTTCGTCCTTTCCAC
AAGATATATAAAGCCAAGAAATCGAAATACTTTCAAGTTACGGTAAGCATATGATAGTCCATTTTAAAAC
ATAATTTTAAAACTGCAAACTACCCAAGAAATTATTACTTTCTACGTCACGTATTTTGTACTAATATCTT
TGTGTTTACAGTCAAATTAATTCTAATTATCTCTCTAACAGCCTTGTATCGTATATGCAAATATGAAGGA
ATCATGGGAAATAGGCCCTCGGTACCTTAATTAACCAAACTGGATCTCTGCTGTCCCTGTAATAAACCCG
AAAATTTTGAATTTTTGTAATTTGTTTTTGTAATTCTTTAGTTTGTATGTCTGTTGCTATTATGTCTACT
ATTCTTTCCCCTGCACTGTACCCCCCAATCCCCCCTTTTCTTTTAAAATTGTGGATGAATACTGCCATTT
GTCTGCAGAATTGGCGCACGCAGTGCCGATCCGTTCACTAATCGAATGGATCTGTCTCTGTCTCTCTCTC
CACCTTCTTCTTCTATTCCTTCGGGCCTGTCGGGTCCCCTCGGGGTTGGGAGGTGGGTCTGAAACGATAA
TGGTGAATATCCCTGCCTAACTCTATTCACTATAGAAAGTACAGCAAAAACTATTCTTAAACCTACCAAG
CCTCCTACTATCATTATGAATAATTTTATATACCACAGCCAATTTGTTATGTTAAACCAATTCCACAAAC
TTGCCCATTTATCTAATTCCAATAATTCTTGTTCATTCTTTTCTTGCTGGTTTTGCGATTCTTCAATTAA
GGAGTGTATTAAGCTTGTGTAATTGTTAATTTCTCTGTCCCACTCCATCCAGGTCGTGTGATTCCAAATC
TGTTCCAGAGATTTATTACTCCAACTAGCATTCCAAGGCACAGCAGTGGTGCAAATGAGTTTTCCAGAGC
AACCCCAAATCCCCAGGAGCTGTTGATCCTTTAGGTATCTTTCCACAGCCAGGATTCTTGCCTGGAGCTG
CTTGATGCCCCAGACTGTGAGTTGCAACAGATGCTGTTGCGCCTCAATAGCCCTCAGCAAATTGTTCTGC
TGCTGCACTATACCAGACAATAATTGTCTGGCCTGTACCGTCAGCGTCATTGACGCTGCGCCCATAGTGC
TTCCTGCTGCTCCCAAGAACCCAAGGAACAAAGCTCCTATTCCCACTGCTCTTTTTTCTCTCTGCACCAC
TCTTCTCTTTGCCTTGGTGGGTGCTACTCCTAATGGTTCAATTTTTACTACTTTATATTTATATAATTCA
CTTCTCCAATTGTCCCTCATATCTCCTCCTCCAGGTCTGAAGATCAGCGGCCGCTTGCTGTGCGGTGGTC
TTACTTTTGTTTTGCTCTTCCTCTATCTTGTCTAAAGCTTCCTTGGTGTCTTTTATCTCTATCCTTTGAT
GCACACAATAGAGGGTTGCTACTGTATTATATAATGATCTAAGTTCTTCTGATCCTGTCTGAAGGGATGG
TTGTAGCTGTCCCAGTATTTGTCTACAGCCTTCTGATGTTTCTAACAGGCCAGGATTAACTGCGAATCGT
TCTAGCTCCCTGCTTGCCCATACTATATGTTTTAATTTATATTTTTTCTTTCCCCCTGGCCTTAACCGAA
TTTTTTCCCATCGCGATCTAATTCTCCCCCGCTTAATACTGACGCTCTCGCACCCATCTCTCTCCTTCTA
GCCTCCGCTAGTCAAAATTTTTGGCGTACTCACCAGTCGCCGCCCCTCGCCTCTTGCCGTGCGCGCTTCA
GCAAGCCGAGTCCTGCGTCGAGAGAGCTCCTCTGGTTTCCCTTTCGCTTTCAAGTCCCTGTTCGGGCGCC
ACTGCTAGAGATTTTCCACACTGACTAAAAGGGTCTGAGGGATCTCTAGTTACCAGAGTCACACAACAGA
CGGGCACACACTACTTGAAGCACTCAAGGCAAGCTTTATTGAGGCTTAAGCAGTGGGTTCCCTAGTTAGC
CAGAGAGCTCCCAGGCTCAGATCTGGTCTAACCAGAGAGACCCAGTACAGGCAAAACGCGCTGCTTATAT
AGACCTCCCACCGTACACGCCTACCGCCCATTTGCGTCAATGGGGCGGAGTTGTTACGACATTTTGGAAA
GTCCCGTTGATTTTGGTGCCAAAACAAACTCCCATTGACGTCAATGGGGTGGAGACTTGGAAATCCCCGT
GAGTCAAACCGCTATCCACGCCCATTGATGTACTGCCAAAACCGCATCACCATGGTAATAGCGATGACTA
ATACGTAGATGTACTGCCAAGTAGGAAAGTCCCATAAGGTCATGTACTGGGCATAATGCCAGGCGGGCCA
TTTACCGTCATTGACGTCAATAGGGGGCGTACTTGGCATATGATACACTTGATGTACTGCCAAGTGGGCA
GTTTACCGTAAATACTCCACCCATTGACGTCAATGGAAAGTCCCTATTGGCGTTACTATGGGAACATACG
TCATTATTGACGTCAATGGGCGGGGGTCGTTGGGCGGTCAGCCAGGCGGGCCATTTACCGTAAGTTATGT
AACGCGGAACTCCATATATGGGCTATGAACTAATGACCCCGTAATTGATTACTATTAATAACTAGTCAAT
AATCAATGTCAACGCGTATATCTGGCCCGTACATCGCGAAGCAGCGCAAAACGCCTAACCCTAAGCAGAT
TCTTCATGCAATTGTCGGTCAAGCCTTGCCTTGTTGTAGCTTAAATTTTGCTCGCGCACTACTCAGCGAC
CTCCAACACACAAGCAGGGAGCAGATACTGGCTTAACTATGCGGCATCAGAGCAGATTGTACTGAGAGTG
CACCATAGGGGATCGGGAGATCTCCCGATCCGTCGACGTCAGGTGGCACTTTTCGGGGAAATGTGCGCGG
AACCCCTATTTGTTTATTTTTCTAAATACATTCAAATATGTATCCGCTCATGAGACAATAACCCTGATAA
ATGCTTCAATAATATTGAAAAAGGAAGAGTATGAGTATTCAACATTTCCGTGTCGCCCTTATTCCCTTTT
TTGCGGCATTTTGCCTTCCTGTTTTTGCTCACCCAGAAACGCTGGTGAAAGTAAAAGATGCTGAAGATCA
GTTGGGTGCACGAGTGGGTTACATCGAACTGGATCTCAACAGCGGTAAGATCCTTGAGAGTTTTCGCCCC
GAAGAACGTTTTCCAATGATGAGCACTTTTAAAGTTCTGCTATGTGGCGCGGTATTATCCCGTATTGACG
CCGGGCAAGAGCAACTCGGTCGCCGCATACACTATTCTCAGAATGACTTGGTTGAGTACTCACCAGTCAC
AGAAAAGCATCTTACGGATGGCATGACAGTAAGAGAATTATGCAGTGCTGCCATAACCATGAGTGATAAC
ACTGCGGCCAACTTACTTCTGACAACGATCGGAGGACCGAAGGAGCTAACCGCTTTTTTGCACAACATGG
GGGATCATGTAACTCGCCTTGATCGTTGGGAACCGGAGCTGAATGAAGCCATACCAAACGACGAGCGTGA
CACCACGATGCCTGTAGCAATGGCAACAACGTTGCGCAAACTATTAACTGGCGAACTACTTACTCTAGCT
TCCCGGCAACAATTAATAGACTGGATGGAGGCGGATAAAGTTGCAGGACCACTTCTGCGCTCGGCCCTTC
CGGCTGGCTGGTTTATTGCTGATAAATCTGGAGCCGGTGAGCGTGGGTCTCGCGGTATCATTGCAGCACT
GGGGCCAGATGGTAAGCCCTCCCGTATCGTAGTTATCTACACGACGGGGAGTCAGGCAACTATGGATGAA
CGAAATAGACAGATCGCTGAGATAGGTGCCTCACTGATTAAGCATTGGTAACTGTCAGACCAAGTTTACT
CATATATACTTTAGATTGATTTAAAACTTCATTTTTAATTTAAAAGGATCTAGGTGAAGATCCTTTTTGA
TAATCTCATGACCAAAATCCCTTAACGTGAGTTTTCGTTCCACTGAGCGTCAGACCCCGTAGAAAAGATC
AAAGGATCTTCTTGAGATCCTTTTTTTCTGCGCGTAATCTGCTGCTTGCAAACAAAAAAACCACCGCTAC
CAGCGGTGGTTTGTTTGCCGGATCAAGAGCTACCAACTCTTTTTCCGAAGGTAACTGGCTTCAGCAGAGC
GCAGATACCAAATACTGTTCTTCTAGTGTAGCCGTAGTTAGGCCACCACTTCAAGAACTCTGTAGCACCG
CCTACATACCTCGCTCTGCTAATCCTGTTACCAGTGGCTGCTGCCAGTGGCGATAAGTCGTGTCTTACCG
GGTTGGACTCAAGACGATAGTTACCGGATAAGGCGCAGCGGTCGGGCTGAACGGGGGGTTCGTGCACACA
GCCCAGCTTGGAGCGAACGACCTACACCGAACTGAGATACCTACAGCGTGAGCTATGAGAAAGCGCCACG
CTTCCCGAAGGGAGAAAGGCGGACAGGTATCCGGTAAGCGGCAGGGTCGGAACAGGAGAGCGCACGAGGG
AGCTTCCAGGGGGAAACGCCTGGTATCTTTATAGTCCTGTCGGGTTTCGCCACCTCTGACTTGAGCGTCG
ATTTTTGTGATGCTCGTCAGGGGGGCGGAGCCTATGGAAAAACGCCAGCAACGCGGCCTTTTTACGGTTC
CTGGCCTTTTGCTGGCCTTTTGCTCACATGTTCTTTCCTGCGTTATCCCCTGATTCTGTGGATAACCGTA
TTACCGCCTTTGAGTGAGCTGATACCGCTCGCCGCAGCCGAACGACCGAGCGCAGCGAGTCAGTGAGCGA
GGAAGCGGAAGAGCGCCCAATACGCAAACCGCCTCTCCCCGCGCGTTGGCCGATTCATTAATGCAGCTGG
CACGACAGGTTTCCCGACTGGAAAGCGGGCAGTGAGCGCAACGCAATTAATGTGAGTTAGCTCACTCATT
AGGCACCCCAGGCTTTACACTTTATGCTTCCGGCTCGTATGTTGTGTGGAATTGTGAGCGGATAACAATT
TCACACAGGAAACAGCTATGACCATGATTACGCCAAGCTCTAGCTAGAGGTCGACGGTATACAGACATGA
TAAGATACATTGATGAGTTTGGACAAACCACAACTAGAATGCAGTGAAAAAAATGCTTTATTTGTGAAAT
TTGTGATGCTATTGCTTTATTTGTAACCATTATAAGCTGCAATAAACAAGTTGGGGTGGGCGAAGAACTC
CAGCATGAGATCCCCGCGCTGGAGGATCATCCAGCCGGCGTCCCGGAAAACGATTCCGAAGCCCAACCTT
TCATAGAAGGCGGCGGTGGAATCGAAATCTCGTAGCACGTGTCAGTCCTGCTCCTCGGCCACGAAGTGCA
CGCAGTTGCCGGCCGGGTCGCGCAGGGCGAACTCCCGCCCCCACGGCTGCTCGCCGATCTCGGTCATGGC
CGGCCCGGAGGCGTCCCGGAAGTTCGTGGACACGACCTCCGACCACTCGGCGTACAGCTCGTCCAGGCCG
CGCACCCACACCCAGGCCAGGGTGTTGTCCGGCACCACCTGGTCCTGGACCGCGCTGATGAACAGGGTCA
CGTCGTCCCGGACCACACCGGCGAAGTCGTCCTCCACGAAGTCCCGGGAGAACCCGAGCCGGTCGGTCCA
GAACTCGACCGCTCCGGCGACGTCGCGCGCGGTGAGCACCGGAACGGCACTGGTCAACTTGGCCATGGTT
TAGTTCCTCACCTTGTCGTATTATACTATGCCGATATACTATGCCGATGATTAATTGTCAACACGTGCT
