>Addgene plasmid #82416 | LentiCRISPRv2GFP | depositor partial sequence | sequence record 156111 | Cas9-NLS-2A-GFP
GCTGGAAAACGGCCGGAAGAGAATGCTGGCCTCTGCCGGCGAACTGCAGAAGGGAAACGAACTGGCCCTG
CCCTCCAAATATGTGAACTTCCTGTACCTGGCCAGCCACTATGAGAAGCTGAAGGGCTCCCCCGAGGATA
ATGAGCAGAAACAGCTGTTTGTGGAACAGCACAAGCACTACCTGGACGAGATCATCGAGCAGATCAGCGA
GTTCTCCAAGAGAGTGATCCTGGCCGACGCTAATCTGGACAAAGTGCTGTCCGCCTACAACAAGCACCGG
GATAAGCCCATCAGAGAGCAGGCCGAGAATATCATCCACCTGTTTACCCTGACCAATCTGGGAGCCCCTG
CCGCCTTCAAGTACTTTGACACCACCATCGACCGGAAGAGGTACACCAGCACCAAAGAGGTGCTGGACGC
CACCCTGATCCACCAGAGCATCACCGGCCTGTACGAGACACGGATCGACCTGTCTCAGCTGGGAGGCGAC
AAGCGACCTGCCGCCACAAAGAAGGCTGGACAGGCTAAGAAGAAGAAAGATTACAAAGACGATGACGATA
AGGGATCCGGCGCAACAAACTTCTCTCTGCTGAAACAAGCCGGAGATGTCGAAGAGAATCCTGGACCGAT
GGTGTCTAAGGGCGAAGAGCTGTTCACCGGGGTGGTGCCCATCCTGGTCGAGCTGGACGGCGACGTAAAC
