>Addgene plasmid #82416 | LentiCRISPRv2GFP | addgene partial sequence | sequence record 158737 | dCas9-F2 5'-CCAAAGAGGTGCTGGACG-3'
CTGTACGAGACACGGATCGACCTGTCTCAGCTGGGAGGCGACAAGCGACCTGCCGCCACAAAGAAGGCTG
GACAGGCTAAGAAGAAGAAAGATTACAAAGACGATGACGATAAGGGATCCGGCGCAACAAACTTCTCTCT
GCTGAAACAAGCCGGAGATGTCGAAGAGAATCCTGGACCGATGGTGTCTAAGGGCGAAGAGCTGTTCACC
GGGGTGGTGCCCATCCTGGTCGAGCTGGACGGCGACGTAAACGGCCACAAGTTCAGCGTGTCCGGCGAGG
GCGAGGGCGATGCCACCTACGGCAAGCTGACCCTGAAGTTCATCTGCACCACCGGCAAGCTGCCCGTGCC
CTGGCCCACCCTCGTGACCACCCTGACCTACGGCGTGCAGTGCTTCAGCCGCTACCCCGACCACATGAAG
CAGCACGACTTCTTCAAGTCCGCCATGCCCGAAGGCTACGTCCAGGAGCGCACCATCTTCTTCAAGGACG
ACGGCAACTACAAGACCCGCGCCGAGGTGAAGTTCGAGGGCGACACCCTGGTGAACCGCATCGAGCTGAA
GGGCATCGACTTCAAGGAGGACGGCAACATCCTGGGGCACAAGCTGGAGTACAACTACAACAGCCACAAC
GTCTATATCATGGCCGACAAGCAGAAGAACGGCATCAAGGTGAACTTCAAGATCCGCCACAACATCGAGG
ACGGCAGCGTGCAGCTCGCCGACCACTACCAGCAGAACACCCCCATCGGCGACGGCCCCGTGCTGCTGCC
CGACAACCACTACCTGAGCACCCAGTCCGCCCTGAGCAAAGACCCCAACGAGAAGCGCGATCACATGGTC
CTGCTGGAGTTCGTGACCGCCGCCGGGATCACTCTCGGCATGGACGAGCTGTACAAGTAA
