>Addgene plasmid #82416 | LentiCRISPRv2GFP | addgene partial sequence | sequence record 167702 | cPPT-F 5'-gggaaagaatagtagacataatag-3'
AACAAATTACAAAAATTCAAAATTTTCGGGTTTATTACAGGGACAGCAGAGATCCAGTTTGGTTAATTAA
GGTACCGAGGGCCTATTTCCCATGATTCCTTCATATTTGCATATACGATACAAGGCTGTTAGAGAGATAA
TTAGAATTAATTTGACTGTAAACACAAAGATATTAGTACAAAATACGTGACGTAGAAAGTAATAATTTCT
TGGGTAGTTTGCAGTTTTAAAATTATGTTTTAAAATGGACTATCATATGCTTACCGTAACTTGAAAGTAT
TTCGATTTCTTGGCTTTATATATCTTGTGGAAAGGACGAAACACCGGAGACGGACGTCTCTGTTTTAGAG
CTAGAAATAGCAAGTTAAAATAAGGCTAGTCCGTTATCAACTTGAAAAAGTGGCACCGAGTCGGTGCTTT
TTTGAATTCGCTAGCTAGGTCTTGAAAGGAGTGGGAATTGGCTCCGGTGCCCGTCAGTGGGCAGAGCGCA
CATCGCCCACAGTCCCCGAGAAGTTGGGGGGAGGGGTCGGCAATTGATCCGGTGCCTAGAGAAGGTGGCG
CGGGGTAAACTGGGAAAGTGATGTCGTGTACTGGCTCCGCCTTTTTCCCGAGGGTGGGGGAGAACCGTAT
ATAAGTGCAGTAGTCGCCGTGAACGTTCTTTTTCGCAACGGGTTTGCCGCCAGAACACAGGACCGGTTCT
AGAGCGCTGCCACCATGGACAAGAAGTACAGCATCGGCCTGGACATCGGCACCAACTCTGTGGGCTGGGC
CGTGATCACCGACGAGTACAAGGTGCCCAGCAAGAAATTCAAGGTGCTGGGCAACACCGACCGGCACAGC
ATCAAGAAGAACCTGATCGGAGCC
